>Addgene plasmid #135435 | pJZC533 | addgene full sequence | sequence record 305866 | Addgene NGS Result
GGCCGGCCATTTAAATGTTTAAACCAAAATCAAATCACGGTATGGCATTTCTTTACATATTCTCAATACC
TGACTGACATAGTATGCGCTACATAGTTTTGTCCTATTTTTTTTACACCGCGATTTGAAGTCTAAAGCCA
GAGAATGAGGAAAAACGAAACAAACTGAGATCATTTGTATAAGGGGAGTCACTGTACAGCTGCCAATACC
AATTTTCCTTCTGTCAAATCAAAAAAGTATCCGCATACACATACACCCCTCCCTCTACAATCTTAATTAT
TTACTGATTCCTTTCGTATTTGTCCAGTATGAGCAATACTAAGCATACCACTTCTCATCACATGGAACTC
AAAAGGATCATTATCCTTACACTTTTATTCATACTCATAATGTTGATATTTCGAAACTCAGTGTCCTTCA
AAATGACATTTCAAGAACTACTGCCACGATTTTACAAAAAGAATTCAAACTCAGTTAGTAATAATAACAG
GCCCTCATCTATTTTCTCGGAAAACTTGGTGGATTTTGATGATGTTAACATGGTCGATAAGACCAGACTG
TTTATTTTTTTATTTTTCAGTTTCATCATTACTATACCGTTTATGGTATAAATTAGAAAAGTTAAAGCAG
CATGTTTTCATTTGAAACAAATACTAATGCAATAATAGGTACACCATCTACTACATAATTAATTGATAGT
TTCCTTTTCCGTTAAGTGCATGCATAGGACGCCCATAATTTTTTAAGTTAAAAAAGCATGTATTTACCTA
TTCGGGAAATTTACATGACATGGATGCCATAAGGAACGAAAATGAAACATGCATGTCAGAGGAAAAAGAA
CAAAGCGAGAGGAAAAAGCTGTTGCATTACCACGTAATTTTGTATATAAATATCTGATAAATAACCATTT
TATTTCCATCCACTTCTTCTGTCGTTCATCCGTTCATTGACATCACTAGAGACACCAGCGAGCTATCATC
TGCCAGATCTGTTTAGCTTGCCTTGTCCCCGCCGGGTCACCCGGCCAGCGACATGGAGGCCCAGAATACC
CTCCTTGACAGTCTTGACGTGCGCAGCTCAGGGGCATGATGTGACTGTCGCCCGTACATTTAGCCCATAC
ATCCCCATGTATAATCATTTGCATCCATACATTTTGATGGCCGCACGGCGCGAAGCAAAAATTACGGCTC
CTCGCTGCAGACCTGCGAGCAGGGAAACGCTCCCCTCACAGACGCGTTGAATTGTCCCCACGCCGCGCCC
CTGTAGAGAAATATAAAAGGTTAGGATTTGCCACTGAGGTTCTTCTTTCATATACTTCCTTTTAAAATCT
TGCTAGGATACAGTTCTCACATCACATCCGAACATAAACAACCATGGGTAAGGAAAAGACTCACGTTTCG
AGGCCGCGATTAAATTCCAACATGGATGCTGATTTATATGGGTATAAATGGGCTCGCGATAATGTCGGGC
AATCAGGTGCGACAATCTATCGATTGTATGGGAAGCCCGATGCGCCAGAGTTGTTTCTGAAACATGGCAA
AGGTAGCGTTGCCAATGATGTTACAGATGAGATGGTCAGACTAAACTGGCTGACGGAATTTATGCCTCTT
CCGACCATCAAGCATTTTATCCGTACTCCTGATGATGCATGGTTACTCACCACTGCGATCCCCGGCAAAA
CAGCATTCCAGGTATTAGAAGAATATCCTGATTCAGGTGAAAATATTGTTGATGCGCTGGCAGTGTTCCT
GCGCCGGTTGCATTCGATTCCTGTTTGTAATTGTCCTTTTAACAGCGATCGCGTATTTCGTCTCGCTCAG
GCGCAATCACGAATGAATAACGGTTTGGTTGATGCGAGTGATTTTGATGACGAGCGTAATGGCTGGCCTG
TTGAACAAGTCTGGAAAGAAATGCATAAGCTTTTGCCATTCTCACCGGATTCAGTCGTCACTCATGGTGA
TTTCTCACTTGATAACCTTATTTTTGACGAGGGGAAATTAATAGGTTGTATTGATGTTGGACGAGTCGGA
ATCGCAGACCGATACCAGGATCTTGCCATCCTATGGAACTGCCTCGGTGAGTTTTCTCCTTCATTACAGA
AACGGCTTTTTCAAAAATATGGTATTGATAATCCTGATATGAATAAATTGCAGTTTCATTTGATGCTCGA
TGAGTTTTTCTAATCAGTACTGACAATAAAAAGATTCTTGTTTTCAAGAACTTGTCATTTGTATAGTTTT
TTTATATTGTAGTTGTTCTATTTTAATCAAATGTTAGCGTGATTTATATTTTTTTTCGCCTCGACATCAT
CTGCCCAGATGCGAAGTTAAGTGCGCAGAAAGTAATATCATGCGTCAATCGTATGTGAATGCTGGTCGCT
ATACTGCTGTCGATTCGATACTAACGCCGCCATCCAGTGTCGAAAACGGTACCGGGCCCCCACACACCAT
AGCTTCAAAATGTTTCTACTCCTTTTTTACTCTTCCAGATTTTCTCGGACTCCGCGCATCGCCGTACCAC
TTCAAAACACCCAAGCACAGCATACTAAATTTCCCCTCTTTCTTCCTCTAGGGTGTCGTTAATTACCCGT
ACTAAAGGTTTGGAAAAGAAAAAAGAGACCGCCTCGTTTCTTTTTCTTCGTCGAAAAAGGCAATAAAAAT
TTTTATCACGTTTCTTTTTCTTGAAAATTTTTTTTTTTGATTTTTTTCTCTTTCGATGACCTCCCATTGA
TATTTAAGTTAATAAACGGTCTTCAATTTCTCAAGTTTCAGTTTCATTTTTCTTGTTCTATTACAACTTT
TTTTACTTCTTGCTCATTAGAAAGAAAGCATAGCAATCTAATCTAAGTTTTAATTACAACTCGAGATGGT
TAGCAAAGGCGAGGAAGATAACATGGCTATAATCAAAGAGTTTATGAGATTCAAAGTACACATGGAGGGT
TCAGTGAATGGTCATGAATTTGAAATTGAAGGCGAAGGCGAGGGCAGACCTTACGAAGGAACTCAAACAG
CAAAACTTAAGGTAACAAAAGGTGGTCCTCTGCCATTCGCCTGGGACATTCTCAGTCCACAATTCATGTA
CGGTTCTAAAGCGTACGTCAAACATCCAGCAGACATTCCAGATTACTTGAAATTGTCTTTTCCAGAAGGC
TTTAAGTGGGAAAGAGTTATGAACTTCGAGGATGGAGGGGTTGTGACCGTTACGCAAGATTCCTCTTTAC
AAGATGGTGAGTTTATCTACAAGGTCAAATTAAGGGGGACTAATTTTCCTTCAGACGGGCCAGTCATGCA
GAAAAAGACTATGGGATGGGAAGCCTCTTCAGAGAGAATGTATCCTGAAGATGGCGCTCTAAAAGGAGAA
ATCAAGCAAAGATTGAAGTTAAAGGACGGAGGTCATTATGATGCAGAAGTAAAAACAACCTATAAAGCTA
AAAAGCCAGTTCAACTTCCTGGTGCCTACAATGTTAACATCAAGCTAGACATTACATCCCATAATGAAGA
TTACACTATAGTGGAACAGTATGAACGTGCTGAAGGTAGACACAGTACAGGTGGTATGGATGAACTGTAC
AAGTAAGCGGCCGCCACCGCGGTGGAGCTCTAAGCAAATAGCTAAATTATATACGAATTAATATTATGAT
TAAGTGTTTACGTGAGTGCGATATTTTTATTACTATCTTATACAGTTGTATATACTCTATAAAATGAGTT
GTCTATTAATTAACGCGATGAATGCTTTCTGGGTTTACCTCTCCAACAACTCTAGTTTACTTCTCAATAC
ATTCAATTGTATTTGATTTGTCAATACTTCATCATTAATCAATTCTATAGTTTTGTTTTTCTCGTTTATT
TCCAAATTTAATGCATCAATTTTATTATTCAATTTGTCGTTGATTTTGGTTAATGATTTTATGGTTTGAT
CTCTGGCATTGATTGTTTGTGTTAGTTTTTCATTATTGATAATTAAATTATTTAAGTTAGTTATCAACTC
GGTGTTTTCAAGTTTCAAGTTTTCAATTTCTTTAGAGTTTATTAGATTTGTCAAAGTTTCTGAATTGCTT
GATTGGTCCTGTAGAAGAGTATTTGTTGTTGTGGATAATTGATTCAATTTTTGAGACAATTGCTGGAAGG
CGTTGAAATATCTAGCATCAATCTCATGGTTTTTTTCCCGAGAGTCTCGTAGATTCAATTGTTTTAATAT
ATCTTGGGACCACTCTTGATTTGAACTCATGGAAATTAAACTGGGTGTTGTGTTGTGGTGTAATGATTGT
ACCCCCTTTGCTTATAATTGTGTGGCCATTTCACGTGCATCAAGTCCGTACTATCTTCACCACTATAAAC
TCTTATAGGTGGATTATTCGTTTCGAATGCTGGTGGCAGTGCCGGTTTGAAAATAATCTTACCTACCCAT
GGGTGGTCTTCCGTTAACGGTTTGATGCATCTTAATGAGTCTTTGATATATCTTTTCCTTGAAACTAGTT
GTGTCGCCGGTGCCCACTTCGAATCGTTACTGGATTGATTCTTATTTCCACATTTTAGTGACAATTTCTT
TGGAAAATCATGATTTAAACAACCAGTCACGGAAAAGCTTTTCGTACTGAATATTGTACCGTACTCAACG
TCCGCATTCTCATAGCGAGATTCTCTTTCATCCAAATATACCAATCTATTGATGTCATCATCCTCAACAT
ATCCATCTTCATCATCCTCTTCGTAATTAGCATCGTCTTCGTCTTCGTCATCATCTTCATCTCCATTTAC
ATCTTCATTGCCACGGTTTAACTTTTCTTCACGATTCGTACGCTCAGCAGAATTCGAAATAGTTGACCTT
CCTGTTCCCTCGTATACCGGTTCAAAATTATTAATTTTCAACACTGACCGATCACAGCGCAAAGGATCTA
TAGGGTTGGAATTCGATCTACTTCTGAAGTTTTCATGGATGGATGTTTGTGCCGTTAAAACAGAATGTGC
TGTGGGAGAAAAAGTGGAAGATAGAACAGAAGTATTGGTATTAGTAGTACTACCATTGTCATCGATTTCT
TCTTGAACACTATTCAGTTCCTTCGATCTCATTTTTTGTCCAATGTCCATATTAGAGTTTTTTCTCGAAC
TGGAGTCTGTTTTAAAGAAATTTCTTAGTTTTGATGTAAATAAGCCACAAAAATCAGTTTGAGAACTCTC
CCCTGCCAGCTAGCGTTTAAACGGCCACGCTGGCCCCCTATAGTGAGTCGTATTACAATTCACTGGCCGT
CGTTTTACAACGTCGTGACTGGGAAAACCCTGGCGTTACCCAACTTAATCGCCTTGCAGCACATCCCCCT
TTCGCCAGCTGGCGTAATAGCGAAGAGGCCCGCACCGATCGCCCTTCCCAACAGTTGCGCAGCCTGAATG
GCGAATGG
[124 nt withheld, positions 5399-5522]
C
[91 nt withheld, positions 5524-5614]
A
[49 nt withheld, positions 5616-5664]
CCTTTGACGTTGGAGTCCACGTTCTTT
[37 nt withheld, positions 5692-5728]
ACCCTATCTCGGTCTATTCTTTTGATTTATAAGGGATTTTGCCGATTTCGGCCTATTGGTTAAAAAATGA
GCTGATTTAACAAAAATTTAACGCGAATTTTAACAAAATATTAACGCTTACAATTTCCTGATGCGGTATT
TTCTCCTTACGCATCTGTGCGGTATTTCACACCGCATAGGGTAATAACTGATATAATTAAATTGAAGCTC
TAATTTGTGAGTTTAGTATTAGGATCTCTACCCTTGGCGAAAAGTCCTCTGCCAACAATGATGATATCTG
ATCCACCACTTACAACTTCGTCGACGGTTCTGTACTGCTGACCCAATATGCGTATATATACCAATCTAAG
TCTGTGCTCCTTCCTTCGTTCTTCCTTCTGTTCGGAGATTACCGAATCAAAAAAATTTCAAGGAAACCGA
AATCAAAAAAAAGAATAAAAAAAAAATGATGAATTGAAAAGGTGGTATGGTGCACTCTCAGTACAATCTG
CTCTGATGCCGCATAGTTAAGCCAGCCCCGACACCCGCCAACACCCGCTGACGCGCCCTGACGGGCTTGT
CTGCTCCCGGCATCCGCTTACAGACAAGCTGTGACCGTCTCCGGGAGCTGCATGTGTCAGAGGTTTTCAC
CGTCATCACCGAAACGCGCGAGACGAAAGGGCCTCGTGATACGCCTATTTTTATAGGTTAATGTCATGAT
AATAATGGTTTCTTAGACGTCGGCGCGCCGAGGACGTCAGGTGGCACTTTTCGGGGAAATGTGCGCGGAA
CCCCTATTTGTTTATTTTTCTAAATACATTCAAATATGTATCCGCTCATGAGACAATAACCCTGATAAAT
GCTTCAATAATATTGAAAAAGGAAGAGTATGAGTATTCAACATTTCCGTGTCGCCCTTATTCCCTTTTTT
GCGGCATTTTGCCTTCCTGTTTTTGCTCACCCAGAAACGCTGGTGAAAGTAAAAGATGCTGAAGATCAGT
TGGGTGCACGAGTGGGTTACATCGAACTGGATCTCAACAGCGGTAAGATCCTTGAGAGTTTTCGCCCCGA
AGAACGTTTTCCAATGATGAGCACTTTTAAAGTTCTGCTATGTGGCGCGGTATTATCCCGTATTGACGCC
GGGCAAGAGCAACTCGGTCGCCGCATACACTATTCTCAGAATGACTTGGTTGAGTACTCACCAGTCACAG
AAAAGCATCTTACGGATGGCATGACAGTAAGAGAATTATGCAGTGCTGCCATAACCATGAGTGATAACAC
TGCGGCCAACTTACTTCTGACAACGATCGGAGGACCGAAGGAGCTAACCGCTTTTTTGCACAACATGGGG
GATCATGTAACTCGCCTTGATCGTTGGGAACCGGAGCTGAATGAAGCCATACCAAACGACGAGCGTGACA
CCACGATGCCTGTAGCAATGGCAACAACGTTGCGCAAACTATTAACTGGCGAACTACTTACTCTAGCTTC
CCGGCAACAATTAATAGACTGGATGGAGGCGGATAAAGTTGCAGGACCACTTCTGCGCTCGGCCCTTCCG
GCTGGCTGGTTTATTGCTGATAAATCTGGAGCCGGTGAGCGTGGGTCTCGCGGTATCATTGCAGCACTGG
GGCCAGATGGTAAGCCCTCCCGTATCGTAGTTATCTACACGACGGGGAGTCAGGCAACTATGGATGAACG
AAATAGACAGATCGCTGAGATAGGTGCCTCACTGATTAAGCATTGGTAACTGTCAGACCAAGTTTACTCA
TATATACTTTAGATTGATTTAAAACTTCATTTTTAATTTAAAAGGATCTAGGTGAAGATCCTTTTTGATA
ATCTCATGACCAAAATCCCTTAACGTGAGTTTTCGTTCCACTGAGCGTCAGACCCCGTAGAAAAGATCAA
AGGATCTTCTTGAGATCCTTTTTTTCTGCGCGTAATCTGCTGCTTGCAAACAAAAAAACCACCGCTACCA
GCGGTGGTTTGTTTGCCGGATCAAGAGCTACCAACTCTTTTTCCGAAGGTAACTGGCTTCAGCAGAGCGC
AGATACCAAATACTGTTCTTCTAGTGTAGCCGTAGTTAGGCCACCACTTCAAGAACTCTGTAGCACCGCC
TACATACCTCGCTCTGCTAATCCTGTTACCAGTGGCTGCTGCCAGTGGCGATAAGTCGTGTCTTACCGGG
TTGGACTCAAGACGATAGTTACCGGATAAGGCGCAGCGGTCGGGCTGAACGGGGGGTTCGTGCACACAGC
CCAGCTTGGAGCGAACGACCTACACCGAACTGAGATACCTACAGCGTGAGCTATGAGAAAGCGCCACGCT
TCCCGAAGGGAGAAAGGCGGACAGGTATCCGGTAAGCGGCAGGGTCGGAACAGGAGAGCGCACGAGGGAG
CTTCCAGGGGGAAACGCCTGGTATCTTTATAGTCCTGTCGGGTTTCGCCACCTCTGACTTGAGCGTCGAT
TTTTGTGATGCTCGTCAGGGGGGCGGAGCCTATGGAAAAACGCCAGCAACGCGGCCTTTTTACGGTTCCT
GGCCTTTTGCTGGCCTTTTGCTCACATGTTCTTTCCTGCGTTATCCCCTGATTCTGTGGATAACCGTATT
ACCGCCTTTGAGTGAGCTGATACCGCTCGCCGCAGCCGAACGACCGAGCGCAGCGAGTCAGTGAGCGAGG
AAGCGGAAGAGCGCCCAATACGCAAACCGCCTCTCCCCGCGCGTTGGCCGATTCATTAATGCAGCTGGCA
CGACAGGTTTCCCGACTGGAAAGCGGGCAGTGAGCGCAACGCAATTAATGTGAGTTAGCTCACTCATTAG
GCACCCCAGGCTTTACACTTTATGCTTCCGGCTCGTATGTTGTGTGGAATTGTGAGCGGATAACAATTTC
ACACAGGAAACAGCTATGACCATGATTACGCCAAGCTCGGAATTAACCCTCACTAAAGGGAACAAAAGCT
G
Features (pLannotate 1.2.2; 23 found; start..end, strand, type, name):
     25..174     -  CDS            YN146_YEAST (fragment): Experimental evidence at protein level: Swiss-Prot protein existence level 1. From Saccharomyces cerevisiae (strain ATCC 204508 / S288c) (Baker's yeast).
    309..608     +  CDS            YNO6_YEAST: Experimental evidence at protein level: Swiss-Prot protein existence level 1. From Saccharomyces cerevisiae (strain ATCC 204508 / S288c) (Baker's yeast).
   1030..2386    +  gene           kanMX: yeast selectable marker conferring kanamycin resistance (Wach et al., 1994)
   2440..2847    +  promoter       TEF1 promoter: S. cerevisiae TEF1; promoter for EF-1α
   2866..3573    +  CDS            mCherry: mCherry is a basic (constitutively fluorescent) red fluorescent protein published in 2004, derived from Discosoma sp.. It is reported to be a very rapidly-maturing monomer with low acid sensitivity.
   3576..3600    -  misc_feature   MCS (fragment): pBluescript multiple cloning site
   4260..5189    -  CDS            YNO4_YEAST (fragment): Experimental evidence at protein level: Swiss-Prot protein existence level 1. From Saccharomyces cerevisiae (strain ATCC 204508 / S288c) (Baker's yeast).
   5217..5235    -  promoter       T7 promoter: promoter for bacteriophage T7 RNA polymerase
   5238..5395    +  CDS            lacZα (fragment): LacZα fragment of β-galactosidase; lacZ fragment
   5399..5827    +  rep_origin     f1 ori (sequence partly withheld): f1 bacteriophage origin of replication; arrow indicates direction of (+) strand synthesis
   5855..5906    -  misc_feature   bom (fragment): basis of mobility region from pBR322
   5962..6054    -  CDS            URA3 (fragment): PYRF_YEAST - Experimental evidence at protein level: Swiss-Prot protein existence level 1. From Saccharomyces cerevisiae (strain ATCC 204508 / S288c) (Baker's yeast).
   6054..6186    -  promoter       URA3 promoter (fragment): S. cerevisiae URA3
   6194..6243    -  misc_feature   bom (fragment): basis of mobility region from pBR322
   6345..6380    -  CDS            rop (fragment): Rop protein, which maintains plasmids at low copy number; rop
   6492..6596    +  promoter       AmpR promoter: bla
   6597..7457    +  CDS            AmpR: β-lactamase; bla; confers resistance to ampicillin, carbenicillin, and related antibiotics
   7628..8216    +  rep_origin     ori: high-copy-number ColE1/pMB1/pBR322/pUC origin of replication
   8399..8491    +  CDS            lacI (fragment): lac repressor; lacI; The lac repressor binds to the lac operator to inhibit transcription in E. coli. This inhibition can be relieved by adding lactose or isopropyl-β-D-thiogalactopyranoside (IPTG).
   8504..8525    +  protein_bind   CAP binding site: CAP binding activates transcription in the presence of cAMP. E. coli catabolite activator protein
   8540..8570    +  promoter       lac promoter: promoter for the E. coli lac operon
   8578..8594    +  protein_bind   lac operator: The lac repressor binds to the lac operator to inhibit transcription in E. coli. This inhibition can be relieved by adding lactose or isopropyl-β-D-thiogalactopyranoside (IPTG). lac repressor encoded by lacI
   8639..8657    +  promoter       T3 promoter: promoter for bacteriophage T3 RNA polymerase
