[The description below was written by a language model from this plasmid's Addgene catalogue record and pLannotate feature annotations shown in this document.]
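Description:
pJZC533 is an 8,669 bp yeast integrating plasmid built on the pJW609 backbone that places a constitutive red fluorescent reporter into the Saccharomyces cerevisiae genome. In E. coli it behaves as a conventional high-copy shuttle vector, carrying a ColE1/pUC-type origin and the β-lactamase gene for ampicillin selection. It also has pBluescript-derived remnants: an f1 origin, lac promoter/operator and lacZα fragments, and flanking T3 and T7 promoters. The feature table shows no yeast replication origin or centromere, which fits the stated integrating design. Stable maintenance in yeast therefore depends on chromosomal insertion, with transformants selected on G418 through the kanMX cassette. Short fragments of URA3 and its promoter are annotated in the backbone, but they appear to be non-functional leftovers rather than a usable marker.

The payload is a 711 bp mCherry coding sequence, codon optimized for S. cerevisiae and inserted by Gibson assembly directly downstream of the TEF1 promoter, the strong constitutive promoter of the translation elongation factor EF-1α gene. The kanMX marker sits immediately upstream in the same orientation. The marker and reporter pair is bracketed by yeast genomic segments annotated as fragments of uncharacterized S288c open reading frames (YN146, YNO6 and YNO4). These most likely serve as homology arms directing integration, although the record does not name the target locus or a linearization strategy. No terminator for mCherry is annotated. The associated work concerns CRISPR-Cas-mediated chemical control of transcriptional dynamics in yeast, so the pTEF1-mCherry cassette presumably serves as a fluorescent readout in such studies, though its exact role is not specified.
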