Addgene plasmid #135435: pJZC533
Purpose: Yeast integrating plasmid for pTEF1-mCherry reporter gene
Depositing lab: Jesse Zalatan. Depositing organization: University of Washington. Publication: CRISPR-Cas-Mediated Chemical Control of Transcriptional Dynamics in Yeast. Cunningham-Bryant D, Sun J, Fernandez B, Zalatan JG. Chembiochem. 2019 Jun 14;20(12):1519-1523. doi: 10.1002/cbic.201800823. Epub 2019 Apr 26. PubMed 30710419.
Backbone
  Vector backbone: pJW609
  Total vector size (bp): 8669
  Vector type: Yeast Expression
  Selectable markers: KanMX (G418)
Growth in bacteria
  Bacterial resistance: Ampicillin, 100 μg/mL
  Growth temperature: 37°C
  Growth strain: DH5alpha
  Copy number: High Copy
Gene/Insert
  Gene/Insert name: mCherry
  Species: Synthetic
  Insert size (bp): 711
  Mutation: codon optimized for S. cerevisiae
  Promoter: pTEF1
  Cloning method: Gibson Cloning
  Sequencing primers: 5′ CTGCTGTCGATTCGATACTAACG; 3′ AATATCGCACTCACGTAAACACTTAATC
Terms and licenses: Academic/Nonprofit Terms; Industry Terms: Not Available to Industry
How to cite: pJZC533 was a gift from Jesse Zalatan (Addgene plasmid # 135435 ; http://n2t.net/addgene:135435 ; RRID:Addgene_135435)
